Addgene plasmid #183960: pSLQ10715
Purpose: U6-crOct4-CAG-hyperdCas12a-miniVPR
Depositing lab: Stanley Qi. Depositing organization: Stanford University. Publication: Multiplexed genome regulation in vivo with hyper-efficient Cas12a. Guo LY, Bian J, Davis AE, Liu P, Kempton HR, Zhang X, Chemparathy A, Gu B, Lin X, Rane DA, Xu X, Jamiolkowski RM, Hu Y, Wang S, Qi LS. Nat Cell Biol. 2022 Apr;24(4):590-600. doi: 10.1038/s41556-022-00870-7. Epub 2022 Apr 12. PubMed 35414015.
Backbone
  Vector backbone: pUC
  Vector type: Mammalian Expression, CRISPR
Growth in bacteria
  Bacterial resistance: Ampicillin, 100 μg/mL
  Growth temperature: 37°C
  Growth strain: NEB Stable
  Copy number: High Copy
Gene/Insert 1
  Gene/Insert name: HyperdCas12a (alt names: LbdCas12a(D156R, E292R, D235R, D350R); LbdCfp1(D156R, E292R, D235R, D350R))
  Species: Synthetic
  Mutation: D832A, D156R, E292R, D235R, D350R
  Promoter: CAG
  Tag / fusion protein: HA (C terminal on insert)
  Cloning method: Gibson Cloning
  Sequencing primers: 5′ GGCAAAGAATTCTGCAGTCGACGGTACC; 3′ TTTTGGCAGAGGGAAAAAGA
Gene/Insert 2
  Gene/Insert name: crRNA targeting Oct4
  Species: Synthetic
  Promoter: U6
  Cloning method: Gibson Cloning
  Sequencing primers: 5′ ACGATACAAGGCTGTTAGAGAG; 3′ gcggccgcctaatggatccctcgag
Terms and licenses: Academic/Nonprofit Terms; Industry Terms: Not Available to Industry
How to cite: pSLQ10715 was a gift from Stanley Qi (Addgene plasmid # 183960 ; http://n2t.net/addgene:183960 ; RRID:Addgene_183960)
