[The description below was written by a language model from this plasmid's Addgene catalogue record and pLannotate feature annotations shown in this document.]
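Description:
pSLQ10715 is a pUC-based mammalian expression plasmid for CRISPR activation that carries both the guide RNA and the effector on a single vector. It replicates in E. coli from a high-copy ColE1/pUC origin and is selected with ampicillin through the bla gene and its native promoter. The backbone also contains an SV40 origin and SV40 poly(A) signal, along with lac promoter/operator remnants typical of pUC-derived vectors. No mammalian selection marker is recorded or annotated. The feature table comes from a sequence record of about 9.9 kb that the repository labels a partial NGS result, so it may not be a fully verified assembly.

Two expression units sit in tandem. A human U6 RNA polymerase III promoter drives a Cas12a crRNA targeting Oct4. Downstream, the CAG promoter (CMV enhancer followed by the chicken β-actin/rabbit β-globin chimeric intron) drives hyperdCas12a, a Lachnospiraceae bacterium Cas12a (LbCpf1). This protein carries the D832A mutation, which inactivates the nuclease, plus the four substitutions D156R, D235R, E292R and D350R that define the "hyper-efficient" variant. The Cas12a coding sequence is fused at its C-terminal end to miniVPR, a compact activator. The annotation picks this up as fragments of VP16-derived repeats, the RELA/p65 activation domain and the Epstein-Barr virus Rta activation domain. The record also lists a C-terminal HA tag, and the transcript ends at a rabbit β-globin poly(A) signal.

When transfected into mammalian cells, the crRNA directs the catalytically dead Cas12a-activator fusion to the Oct4 locus to upregulate its transcription without cutting the DNA. The associated publication describes multiplexed genome regulation in vivo using this Cas12a variant.
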