Features (pLannotate 1.2.2; 22 found; start..end, strand, type, name):
     31..49      +  enhancer       CMV enhancer (fragment): human cytomegalovirus immediate early enhancer
     56..296     +  promoter       U6 promoter: RNA polymerase III promoter for human U6 snRNA
    393..772     +  enhancer       CMV enhancer: human cytomegalovirus immediate early enhancer
   1047..2063    +  intron         chimeric intron: chimera between introns from chicken β-actin and rabbit β-globin
   2112..2148    +  misc_feature   MCS (fragment): multiple cloning site
   2160..5843    +  CDS            LbCpf1: CRISPR-associated protein from Lachnospiraceae bacterium ND2006 (Zetsche et al., 2015)
   6003..6025    +  CDS            VP48 (fragment): 3 tandem repeats of the minimal activation domain of herpes simplex virus VP16 (Cheng et al., 2013)
   6282..6662    +  CDS            RELA (fragment): TF65_HUMAN - Also known as NFKB3. Experimental evidence at protein level: Swiss-Prot protein existence level 1. NF-kappa-B is a pleiotropic transcription factor present in almost all cell types and is the endpoint of a series of signal transduction events that are initiated by a vast array of stimuli related to many biological processes such as inflammation, immunity, differentiation, cell growth, tumorigenesis and apoptosis. NF-kappa-B is a homo- or heterodimeric complex formed by the Rel-like domain- containing proteins RELA/p65, RELB, NFKB1/p105, NFKB1/p50, REL and NFKB2/p52. The heterodime
   6681..6878    +  CDS            Rta AD (fragment): transcriptional activation domain from the human herpesvirus 4 (Epstein-Barr virus) replication and transcription activator Rta/BRLF1 (Hardwick et al., 1992; Chavez et al., 2015)
   6894..6965    +  CDS            HBB (fragment): HBB_PONPY - Experimental evidence at transcript level: Swiss-Prot protein existence level 2. Involved in oxygen transport from the lung to the various peripheral tissues. From Pongo pygmaeus (Bornean orangutan).
   7036..7091    +  polyA_signal   β-globin poly(A) signal: rabbit β-globin polyadenylation signal (Gil and Proudfoot, 1987)
   7476..7492    -  protein_bind   lac operator: The lac repressor binds to the lac operator to inhibit transcription in E. coli. This inhibition can be relieved by adding lactose or isopropyl-β-D-thiogalactopyranoside (IPTG). lac repressor encoded by lacI
   7500..7530    -  promoter       lac promoter: promoter for the E. coli lac operon
   7545..7566    -  protein_bind   CAP binding site: CAP binding activates transcription in the presence of cAMP. E. coli catabolite activator protein
   7579..7618    -  CDS            lacI (fragment): lac repressor; lacI; The lac repressor binds to the lac operator to inhibit transcription in E. coli. This inhibition can be relieved by adding lactose or isopropyl-β-D-thiogalactopyranoside (IPTG).
   7625..7647    +  promoter       SV40 promoter (fragment): SV40 enhancer and early promoter
   7671..7806    +  rep_origin     SV40 ori: SV40 origin of replication
   7826..7960    +  polyA_signal   SV40 poly(A) signal: SV40 polyadenylation signal
   7962..8016    -  CDS            lacI (fragment): lac repressor; lacI; The lac repressor binds to the lac operator to inhibit transcription in E. coli. This inhibition can be relieved by adding lactose or isopropyl-β-D-thiogalactopyranoside (IPTG).
   8199..8787    -  rep_origin     ori: high-copy-number ColE1/pMB1/pBR322/pUC origin of replication
   8958..9818    -  CDS            AmpR: β-lactamase; bla; confers resistance to ampicillin, carbenicillin, and related antibiotics
   9819..9923    -  promoter       AmpR promoter: bla
>Addgene plasmid #183960 | pSLQ10715 | addgene full sequence | sequence record 363114 | Addgene Partial NGS Result
CACATTTCCCCGAAAAGTGCCACCTGGGTCGACATTGATTATTGACTAGCAATTGGAGGGCCTATTTCCC
ATGATTCCTTCATATTTGCATATACGATACAAGGCTGTTAGAGAGATAATTAGAATTAATTTGACTGTAA
ACACAAAGATATTAGTACAAAATACGTGACGTAGAAAGTAATAATTTCTTGGGTAGTTTGCAGTTTTAAA
ATTATGTTTTAAAATGGACTATCATATGCTTACCGTAACTTGAAAGTATTTCGATTTCTTGGCTTTATAT
ATCTTGTGGAAAGGACGAAACACCGAATTTCTACTAAGTGTAGATTCCCACCCCCACAGCTCTGCTCCTT
TTTTTAAGCTTGGGCCGCTCGAGGGATCCATTAGGCGGCCGCGACATTGATTATTGACTAGTTATTAATA
GTAATCAATTACGGGGTCATTAGTTCATAGCCCATATATGGAGTTCCGCGTTACATAACTTACGGTAAAT
GGCCCGCCTGGCTGACCGCCCAACGACCCCCGCCCATTGACGTCAATAATGACGTATGTTCCCATAGTAA
CGCCAATAGGGACTTTCCATTGACGTCAATGGGTGGAGTATTTACGGTAAACTGCCCACTTGGCAGTACA
TCAAGTGTATCATATGCCAAGTACGCCCCCTATTGACGTCAATGACGGTAAATGGCCCGCCTGGCATTAT
GCCCAGTACATGACCTTATGGGACTTTCCTACTTGGCAGTACATCTACGTATTAGTCATCGCTATTACCA
TGGTCGAGGTGAGCCCCACGTTCTGCTTCACTCTCCCCATCTCCCCCCCCTCCCCACCCCCAATTTTGTA
TTTATTTATTTTTTAATTATTTTGTGCAGCGATGGGGGCGGGGGGGGGGGCGCGCGCCAGGCGGGGCGGG
GSGGGGSGRGGGGSGGGGSGGGGSGRGGSGGRGRGGKGSGGSGGCRGCCAATCAGAGCGGCGCGCTCCGA
AAGTTTCCTTTTATGGCGAGGCGGCGGCGGCGGCGGCCCTATAAAAAGCGAAGCGCGCGGCGGGCGGGAG
TCGCTGCGCGCTGCCTTCGCCCCGTGCCCCGCTCCGCCGCCGCCTCGCGCCGCCCGCCCCGGCTCTGACT
GACCGCGTTACTCCCACAGGTGAGCGGGCGGGACGGCCCTTCTCCTCCGGGCTGTAATTAGCGCTTGGTT
TAATGACGGCTTGTTTCTTTTCTGTGGCTGCGTGAAAGCCTTGAGGGGCTCCGGGAGGGCCCTTTGTGCG
GGGGGAGCGGCTCGGGGGGTGCGTGCGTGTGTGTGTGCGTGGGGAGCGCCGCGTGCGGCTCCGCGCTGCC
CGGCGGCTGTGAGCGCTGCGGGCGCGGCGCGGGGCTTTGTGCGCTCCGCAGTGTGCGCGAGGGGAGCGCG
GCCGGGGGCGGTGCCCCGCGGTGCGGGGGGGGCTGCGAGGGGAACAAAGGCTGCGTGCGGGGTGTGTGCG
TGGGGGGGTGAGCAGGGGGTGTGGGCGCGTCGGTCGGGCTGCAACCCCCCCTGCACCCCCCTCCCCGAGT
TGCTGAGCACGGCCCGGCTTCGGGTGCGGGGCTCCGTACGGGGCGTGGCGCGGGGCTCGCCGTGCCGGGC
GGGGGGTGGCGGCAGGKGGGGGTGCCGGGCGGGGCGGGGCCGCCYCGGGCCGGGGRGGGCTCGGGGGRGG
GGCGCGGCGGCCCCCGGRGCGCCGGCGGCTGTCGAGGCGCGGCGAGCCGCAGCCATTGCCTTTTATGGTA
ATCGTGCGAGAGGGCGCAGGGACTTCCTTTGTCCCAAATCTGTGCGGAGCCGAAATCTGGGAGGCGCCGC
CGCACCCCCTCTAGCGGGCGCGGGGCGAAGCGGTGCGGCGCCGGCAGGAAGGAAATGGGCGGGGAGGGCC
TTCGTGCGTCGCCGCGCCGCCGTCCCCTTCTCCCTCTCCAGCCTCGGGGCTGTCCGCGGGGGGACGGCTG
CCTTCGGGGGGGACGGGGCAGGGCGGGGTTCGGCTTCTGGCGTGTGACCGGCGGCTCTAGAGCCTCTGCT
AACCATGTTCATGCCTTCTTCTTTTTCCTACAGCTCCTGGGCAACGTGCTGGTTATTGTGCTGTCTCATC
ATTTTGGCAAAGAATTCTGCAGTCGACGGTACCGCGGGCCCGGGATCCACCGGGCCACCATGAGCAAGCT
GGAGAAGTTTACAAACTGCTACTCCCTGTCTAAGACCCTGAGGTTCAAGGCCATCCCTGTGGGCAAGACC
CAGGAGAACATCGACAATAAGCGGCTGCTGGTGGAGGACGAGAAGAGAGCCGAGGATTATAAGGGCGTGA
AGAAGCTGCTGGATCGCTACTATCTGTCTTTTATCAACGACGTGCTGCACAGCATCAAGCTGAAGAATCT
GAACAATTACATCAGCCTGTTCCGGAAGAAAACCAGAACCGAGAAGGAGAATAAGGAGCTGGAGAACCTG
GAGATCAATCTGCGGAAGGAGATCGCCAAGGCCTTCAAGGGCAACGAGGGCTACAAGTCCCTGTTTAAGA
AGGATATCATCGAGACAATCCTGCCAGAGTTCCTGGACGATAAGGACGAGATCGCCCTGGTGAACAGCTT
CAATGGCTTTACCACAGCCTTCACCGGCTTCTTTCGTAACAGAGAGAATATGTTTTCCGAGGAGGCCAAG
AGCACATCCATCGCCTTCAGGTGTATCAACGAGAATCTGACCCGCTACATCTCTAATATGGACATCTTCG
AGAAGGTGGACGCCATCTTTGATAAGCACGAGGTGCAGGAGATCAAGGAGAAGATCCTGAACAGCGACTA
TGATGTGGAGGATTTCTTTGAGGGCGAGTTCTTTAACTTTGTGCTGACACAGGAGGGCATCCGCGTGTAT
AACGCCATCATCGGCGGCTTCGTGACCGAGAGCGGCGAGAAGATCAAGGGCCTGAACGAGTACATCAACC
TGTATAATCAGAAAACCAAGCAGAAGCTGCCTAAGTTTAAGCCACTGTATAAGCAGGTGCTGAGCGATCG
GGAGTCTCTGAGCTTCTACGGCAGGGGCTATACATCCGATGAGGAGGTGCTGGAGGTGTTTAGAAACACC
CTGAACAAGAACAGCGAGATCTTCAGCTCCATCAAGAAGCTGGAGAAGCTGTTCAAGAATTTTGACGAGT
ACTCTAGCGCCGGCATCTTTGTGAAGAACGGCCCCGCCATCAGCACAATCTCCAAGCGTATCTTCGGCGA
GTGGAACGTGATCCGGGACAAGTGGAATGCCGAGTATGACGATATCCACCTGAAGAAGAAGGCCGTGGTG
ACCGAGAAGTACGAGGACGATCGGAGAAAGTCCTTCAAGAAGATCGGCTCCTTTTCTCTGGAGCAGCTGC
AGGAGTACGCCGACGCCGATCTGTCTGTGGTGGAGAAGCTGAAGGAGATCATCATCCAGAAGGTGGATGA
GATCTACAAGGTGTATGGATCCTCTGAGAAGCTGTTCGACGCCGATTTTGTGCTGGAGAAGAGCCTGAAG
AAGAACGACGCCGTGGTGGCCATCATGAAGGACCTGCTGGATTCTGTGAAGAGCTTCGAGAATTACATCA
AGGCCTTCTTTGGCGAGGGCAAGGAGACAAACAGGGACGAGTCCTTCTATGGCGATTTTGTGCTGGCCTA
CGACATCCTGCTGAAGGTGGACCACATCTACGATGCCATCCGCAATTATGTGACCCAGAAGCCCTACTCT
AAGGATAAGTTCAAGCTGTATTTTCAGAACCCTCAGTTCATGGGCGGCTGGGACAAGGATAAGGAGACAG
ACTATCGGGCCACCATCCTGAGATACGGCTCCAAGTACTATCTGGCCATCATGGATAAGAAGTACGCCAA
GTGCCTGCAGAAGATCGACAAGGACGATGTGAACGGCAATTACGAGAAGATCAACTATAAGCTGCTGCCC
GGCCCTAATAAGATGCTGCCAAAGGTGTTCTTTTCTAAGAAGTGGATGGCCTACTATAACCCCAGCGAGG
ACATCCAGAAGATCTACAAGAATGGCACATTCAAGAAGGGCGATATGTTTAACCTGAATGACTGTCACAA
GCTGATCGACTTCTTTAAGGATAGCATCTCCCGGTATCCAAAGTGGTCCAATGCCTACGATTTCAACTTT
TCTGAGACAGAGAAGTATAAGGACATCGCCGGCTTTTACAGAGAGGTGGAGGAGCAGGGCTATAAGGTGA
GCTTCGAGTCTGCCAGCAAGAAGGAGGTGGATAAGCTGGTGGAGGAGGGCAAGCTGTATATGTTCCAGAT
CTATAACAAGGACTTTTCCGATAAGTCTCACGGCACACCCAATCTGCACACCATGTACTTCAAGCTGCTG
TTTGACGAGAACAATCACGGACAGATCAGGCTGAGCGGAGGAGCAGAGCTGTTCATGAGGCGCGCCTCCC
TGAAGAAGGAGGAGCTGGTGGTGCACCCAGCCAACTCCCCTATCGCCAACAAGAATCCAGATAATCCCAA
GAAAACCACAACCCTGTCCTACGACGTGTATAAGGATAAGAGGTTTTCTGAGGACCAGTACGAGCTGCAC
ATCCCAATCGCCATCAATAAGTGCCCCAAGAACATCTTCAAGATCAATACAGAGGTGCGCGTGCTGCTGA
AGCACGACGATAACCCCTATGTGATCGGCATCGCCAGGGGCGAGCGCAATCTGCTGTATATCGTGGTGGT
GGACGGCAAGGGCAACATCGTGGAGCAGTATTCCCTGAACGAGATCATCAACAACTTCAACGGCATCAGG
ATCAAGACAGATTACCACTCTCTGCTGGACAAGAAGGAGAAGGAGAGGTTCGAGGCCCGCCAGAACTGGA
CCTCCATCGAGAATATCAAGGAGCTGAAGGCCGGCTATATCTCTCAGGTGGTGCACAAGATCTGCGAGCT
GGTGGAGAAGTACGATGCCGTGATCGCCCTGGAGGACCTGAACTCTGGCTTTAAGAATAGCCGCGTGAAG
GTGGAGAAGCAGGTGTATCAGAAGTTCGAGAAGATGCTGATCGATAAGCTGAACTACATGGTGGACAAGA
AGTCTAATCCTTGTGCAACAGGCGGCGCCCTGAAGGGCTATCAGATCACCAATAAGTTCGAGAGCTTTAA
GTCCATGTCTACCCAGAACGGCTTCATCTTTTACATCCCTGCCTGGCTGACATCCAAGATCGATCCATCT
ACCGGCTTTGTGAACCTGCTGAAAACCAAGTATACCAGCATCGCCGATTCCAAGAAGTTCATCAGCTCCT
TTGACAGGATCATGTACGTGCCCGAGGAGGATCTGTTCGAGTTTGCCCTGGACTATAAGAACTTCTCTCG
CACAGACGCCGATTACATCAAGAAGTGGAAGCTGTACTCCTACGGCAACCGGATCAGAATCTTCCGGAAT
CCTAAGAAGAACAACGTGTTCGACTGGGAGGAGGTGTGCCTGACCAGCGCCTATAAGGAGCTGTTCAACA
AGTACGGCATCAATTATCAGCAGGGCGATATCAGAGCCCTGCTGTGCGAGCAGTCCGACAAGGCCTTCTA
CTCTAGCTTTATGGCCCTGATGAGCCTGATGCTGCAGATGCGGAACAGCATCACAGGCCGCACCGACGTG
GATTTTCTGATCAGCCCTGTGAAGAACTCCGACGGCATCTTCTACGATAGCCGGAACTATGAGGCCCAGG
AGAATGCCATCCTGCCAAAGAACGCCGACGCCAATGGCGCCTATAACATCGCCAGAAAGGTGCTGTGGGC
CATCGGCCAGTTCAAGAAGGCCGAGGACGAGAAGCTGGATAAGGTGAAGATCGCCATCTCTAACAAGGAG
TGGCTGGAGTACGCCCAGACCAGCGTGAAGCACGGATCCTATCCCTATGACGTGCCCGATTATGCCAGCC
TGGGCAGCGGCTCCCCTGCTGCTAAACGTGTTAAGCTTGATGGGGGTAGCCCGGCAGCCAAGAGAGTCAA
ACTCGACGACGGCATTGGTAGTGGGAGCAACGGCAGCAGCCTCGATGCTTTAGACGATTTTGACTTAGAT
ATGCTTGGTTCAGACGCGTTAGACGACTTCGACCTAGACATGTTAGGCTCAGATGCATTGGACGACTTCG
ATTTAGATATGTTGGGCTCCGATGCCCTAGATGACTTTGATCTAGATATGCTAGGTAGTCCCAAAAAGAA
GAGGAAAGTGGGATCCGTCCTTCCGCAAGCGCCTGCCCCAGCGCCTGCACCGGCAATGGTGTCCGCCCTC
GCACAGGCCCCTGCGCCCGTCCCCGTGCTCGCGCCTGGACCGCCCCAGGCGGTCGCTCCACCGGCTCCGA
AGCCGACGCAGGCCGGAGAGGGAACACTCTCCGAAGCACTTCTTCAACTCCAGTTTGATGACGAGGATCT
TGGAGCACTCCTTGGAAACTCGACAGACCCTGCGGTGTTTACCGACCTCGCGTCAGTAGATAACTCCGAA
TTTCAGCAGCTTTTGAACCAGGGTATCCCGGTCGCGCCACATACAACGGAGCCCATGTTGATGGAATACC
CCGAAGCAATCACGAGACTTGTGACGGGAGCGCAGCGGCCTCCCGATCCCGCACCCGCACCTTTGGGGGC
ACCTGGCCTCCCTAACGGACTTTTGAGCGGCGACGAGGATTTCTCCTCCATCGCCGATATGGATTTCTCA
GCCTTGCTGTCAGGCTCTGGCAGCGGCAGCGACCTTTCCCATCCGCCCCCAAGGGGCCATCTGGATGAGC
TGACAACCACACTTGAGTCCATGACCGAGGATCTGAACCTGGACTCACCCCTGACCCCGGAATTGAACGA
GATTCTGGATACCTTCCTGAACGACGAGTGCCTCTTGCATGCCATGCATATCAGCACAGGACTGTCCATC
TTCGACACATCTCTGTTTTAGTGTACAGGCCGCACTCCTCAGGTGCAGGCTGCCTATCAGAAGGTGGTGG
CTGGTGTGGCCAATGCCCTGGCTCACAAATACCACTGAGATCTTTTTCCCTCTGCCAAAAATTATGGGGA
CATCATGAAGCCCCTTGAGCATCTGACTTCTGGCTAATAAAGGAAATTTATTTTCATTGCAATAGTGTGT
TGGAATTTTTTGTGTCTCTCACTCGGAAGGACATATGGGAGGGCAAATCATTTAAAACATCAGAATGAGT
ATTTGGTTTAGAGTTTGGCAACATATGCCCATATGCTGGCTGCCATGAACAAAGGTTGGCTATAAAGAGG
TCATCAGTATATGAAACAGCCCCCTGCTGTCCATTCCTTATTCCATAGAAAAGCCTTGACTTGAGGTTAG
ATTTTTTTTATATTTTGTTTTGTGTTATTTTTTTCTTTAACATCCCTAAAATTTTCCTTACATGTTTTAC
TAGCCAGATTTTTCCTCCTCTCCTGACTACTCCCAGTCATAGCTGTCCCTCTTCTCTTATGGAGATCCCT
CGACCTGCAGCCCAAGCTTGGCGTAATCATGGTCATAGCTGTTTCCTGTGTGAAATTGTTATCCGCTCAC
AATTCCACACAACATACGAGCCGGAAGCATAAAGTGTAAAGCCTGGGGTGCCTAATGAGTGAGCTAACTC
ACATTAATTGCGTTGCGCTCACTGCCCGCTTTCCAGTCGGGAAACCTGTCGTGCCAGCGGATCCGCATCT
CAATTAGTCAGCAACCATAGTCCCGCCCCTAACTCCGCCCATCCCGCCCCTAACTCCGCCCAGTTCCGCC
CATTCTCCGCCCCATGGCTGACTAATTTTTTTTATTTATGCAGAGGCCGAGGCCGCCTCGGCCTCTGAGC
TATTCCAGAAGTAGTGAGGAGGCTTTTTTGGAGGCCTAGGCTTTTGCAAAAAGCTAACTTGTTTATTGCA
GCTTATAATGGTTACAAATAAAGCAATAGCATCACAAATTTCACAAATAAAGCATTTTTTTCACTGCATT
CTAGTTGTGGTTTGTCCAAACTCATCAATGTATCTTATCATGTCTGGATCCGCTGCATTAATGAATCGGC
CAACGCGCGGGGAGAGGCGGTTTGCGTATTGGGCGCTCTTCCGCTTCCTCGCTCACTGACTCGCTGCGCT
CGGTCGTTCGGCTGCGGCGAGCGGTATCAGCTCACTCAAAGGCGGTAATACGGTTATCCACAGAATCAGG
GGATAACGCAGGAAAGAACATGTGAGCAAAAGGCCAGCAAAAGGCCAGGAACCGTAAAAAGGCCGCGTTG
CTGGCGTTTTTCCATAGGCTCCGCCCCCCTGACGAGCATCACAAAAATCGACGCTCAAGTCAGAGGTGGC
GAAACCCGACAGGACTATAAAGATACCAGGCGTTTCCCCCTGGAAGCTCCCTCGTGCGCTCTCCTGTTCC
GACCCTGCCGCTTACCGGATACCTGTCCGCCTTTCTCCCTTCGGGAAGCGTGGCGCTTTCTCATAGCTCA
CGCTGTAGGTATCTCAGTTCGGTGTAGGTCGTTCGCTCCAAGCTGGGCTGTGTGCACGAACCCCCCGTTC
AGCCCGACCGCTGCGCCTTATCCGGTAACTATCGTCTTGAGTCCAACCCGGTAAGACACGACTTATCGCC
ACTGGCAGCAGCCACTGGTAACAGGATTAGCAGAGCGAGGTATGTAGGCGGTGCTACAGAGTTCTTGAAG
TGGTGGCCTAACTACGGCTACACTAGAAGAACAGTATTTGGTATCTGCGCTCTGCTGAAGCCAGTTACCT
TCGGAAAAAGAGTTGGTAGCTCTTGATCCGGCAAACAAACCACCGCTGGTAGCGGTGGTTTTTTTGTTTG
CAAGCAGCAGATTACGCGCAGAAAAAAAGGATCTCAAGAAGATCCTTTGATCTTTTCTACGGGGTCTGAC
GCTCAGTGGAACGAAAACTCACGTTAAGGGATTTTGGTCATGAGATTATCAAAAAGGATCTTCACCTAGA
TCCTTTTAAATTAAAAATGAAGTTTTAAATCAATCTAAAGTATATATGAGTAAACTTGGTCTGACAGTTA
CCAATGCTTAATCAGTGAGGCACCTATCTCAGCGATCTGTCTATTTCGTTCATCCATAGTTGCCTGACTC
CCCGTCGTGTAGATAACTACGATACGGGAGGGCTTACCATCTGGCCCCAGTGCTGCAATGATACCGCGAG
ACCCACGCTCACCGGCTCCAGATTTATCAGCAATAAACCAGCCAGCCGGAAGGGCCGAGCGCAGAAGTGG
TCCTGCAACTTTATCCGCCTCCATCCAGTCTATTAATTGTTGCCGGGAAGCTAGAGTAAGTAGTTCGCCA
GTTAATAGTTTGCGCAACGTTGTTGCCATTGCTACAGGCATCGTGGTGTCACGCTCGTCGTTTGGTATGG
CTTCATTCAGCTCCGGTTCCCAACGATCAAGGCGAGTTACATGATCCCCCATGTTGTGCAAAAAAGCGGT
TAGCTCCTTCGGTCCTCCGATCGTTGTCAGAAGTAAGTTGGCCGCAGTGTTATCACTCATGGTTATGGCA
GCACTGCATAATTCTCTTACTGTCATGCCATCCGTAAGATGCTTTTCTGTGACTGGTGAGTACTCAACCA
AGTCATTCTGAGAATAGTGTATGCGGCGACCGAGTTGCTCTTGCCCGGCGTCAATACGGGATAATACCGC
GCCACATAGCAGAACTTTAAAAGTGCTCATCATTGGAAAACGTTCTTCGGGGCGAAAACTCTCAAGGATC
TTACCGCTGTTGAGATCCAGTTCGATGTAACCCACTCGTGCACCCAACTGATCTTCAGCATCTTTTACTT
TCACCAGCGTTTCTGGGTGAGCAAAAACAGGAAGGCAAAATGCCGCAAAAAAGGGAATAAGGGCGACACG
GAAATGTTGAATACTCATACTCTTCCTTTTTCAATATTATTGAAGCATTTATCAGGGTTATTGTCTCATG
AGCGGATACATATTTGAATGTATTTAGAAAAATAAACAAATAGGGGTTCCGCG
